>Addgene plasmid #247871 | SLX4IP-SFB | addgene full sequence | sequence record 495254 | Addgene NGS Result
ACCCGCGACGACGTCCCCAGGGCCGTACGCACCCTCGCCGCCGCGTTCGCCGACTACCCCGCCACGCGCC
ACACCGTCGATCCGGACCGCCACATCGAGCGGGTCACCGAGCTGCAAGAACTCTTCCTCACGCGCGTCGG
GCTCGACATCGGCAAGGTGTGGGTCGCGGACGACGGCGCCGCGGTGGCGGTCTGGACCACGCCGGAGAGC
GTCGAAGCGGGGGCGGTGTTCGCCGAGATCGGCCCGCGCATGGCCGAGTTGAGCGGTTCCCGGCTGGCCG
CGCAGCAACAGATGGAAGGCCTCCTGGCGCCGCACCGGCCCAAGGAGCCCGCGTGGTTCCTGGCCACCGT
CGGCGTCTCGCCCGACCACCAGGGCAAGGGTCTGGGCAGCGCCGTCGTGCTCCCCGGAGTGGAGGCGGCC
GAGCGCGCCGGGGTGCCCGCCTTCCTGGAGACCTCCGCGCCCCGCAACCTCCCCTTCTACGAGCGGCTCG
GCTTCACCGTCACCGCCGACGTCGAGGTGCCCGAAGGACCGCGCACCTGGTGCATGACCCGCAAGCCCGG
TGCCTGACGCCCGCCCCACGACCCGCAGCGCCCGACCGAAAGGAGCGCACGACCCCATGCATCGATAAAA
TAAAAGATTTTATTTAGTCTCCAGAAAAAGGGGGGAATGAAAGACCCCACCTGTAGGTTTGGCAAGCTAG
CTTAAGTAACGCCATTTTGCAAGGCATGGAAAAATACATAACTGAGAATAGAGAAGTTCAGATCAAGGTC
AGGAACAGATGGAACAGCTGAATATGGGCCAAACAGGATATCTGTGGTAAGCAGTTCCTGCCCCGGCTCA
GGGCCAAGAACAGATGGAACAGCTGAATATGGGCCAAACAGGATATCTGTGGTAAGCAGTTCCTGCCCCG
GCTCAGGGCCAAGAACAGATGGTCCCCAGATGCGGTCCAGCCCTCAGCAGTTTCTAGAGAACCATCAGAT
GTTTCCAGGGTGCCCCAAGGACCTGAAATGACCCTGTGCCTTATTTGAACTAACCAATCAGTTCGCTTCT
CGCTTCTGTTCGCGCGCTTCTGCTCCCCGAGCTCAATAAAAGAGCCCACAACCCCTCACTCGGGGCGCCA
GTCCTCCGATTGACTGAGTCGCCCGGGTACCCGTGTATCCAATAAACCCTCTTGCAGTTGCATCCGACTT
GTGGTCTCGCTGTTCCTTGGGAGGGTCTCCTCTGAGTGATTGACTACCCGTCAGCGGGGGTCTTTCACAT
GCAGCATGTATCAAAATTAATTTGGTTTTTTTTCTTAAGTATTTACATTAAATGGCCATAGTTGCATTAA
TGAATCGGCCAACGCGCGGGGAGAGGCGGTTTGCGTATTGGGCGCTCTTCCGCTTCCTCGCTCACTGACT
CGCTGCGCTCGGTCGTTCGGCTGCGGCGAGCGGTATCAGCTCACTCAAAGGCGGTAATACGGTTATCCAC
AGAATCAGGGGATAACGCAGGAAAGAACATGTGAGCAAAAGGCCAGCAAAAGGCCAGGAACCGTAAAAAG
GCCGCGTTGCTGGCGTTTTTCCATAGGCTCCGCCCCCCTGACGAGCATCACAAAAATCGACGCTCAAGTC
AGAGGTGGCGAAACCCGACAGGACTATAAAGATACCAGGCGTTTCCCCCTGGAAGCTCCCTCGTGCGCTC
TCCTGTTCCGACCCTGCCGCTTACCGGATACCTGTCCGCCTTTCTCCCTTCGGGAAGCGTGGCGCTTTCT
CATAGCTCACGCTGTAGGTATCTCAGTTCGGTGTAGGTCGTTCGCTCCAAGCTGGGCTGTGTGCACGAAC
CCCCCGTTCAGCCCGACCGCTGCGCCTTATCCGGTAACTATCGTCTTGAGTCCAACCCGGTAAGACACGA
CTTATCGCCACTGGCAGCAGCCACTGGTAACAGGATTAGCAGAGCGAGGTATGTAGGCGGTGCTACAGAG
TTCTTGAAGTGGTGGCCTAACTACGGCTACACTAGAAGAACAGTATTTGGTATCTGCGCTCTGCTGAAGC
CAGTTACCTTCGGAAAAAGAGTTGGTAGCTCTTGATCCGGCAAACAAACCACCGCTGGTAGCGGTGGTTT
TTTTGTTTGCAAGCAGCAGATTACGCGCAGAAAAAAAGGATCTCAAGAAGATCCTTTGATCTTTTCTACG
GGGTCTGACGCTCAGTGGAACGAAAACTCACGTTAAGGGATTTTGGTCATGAGATTATCAAAAAGGATCT
TCACCTAGATCCTTTTGCGGCCGCAAATCAATCTAAAGTATATATGAGTAAACTTGGTCTGACAGTTACC
AATGCTTAATCAGTGAGGCACCTATCTCAGCGATCTGTCTATTTCGTTCATCCATAGTTGCCTGACTCCC
CGTCGTGTAGATAACTACGATACGGGAGGGCTTACCATCTGGCCCCAGTGCTGCAATGATACCGCGAGAC
CCACGCTCACCGGCTCCAGATTTATCAGCAATAAACCAGCCAGCCGGAAGGGCCGAGCGCAGAAGTGGTC
CTGCAACTTTATCCGCCTCCATCCAGTCTATTAATTGTTGCCGGGAAGCTAGAGTAAGTAGTTCGCCAGT
TAATAGTTTGCGCAACGTTGTTGCCATTGCTACAGGCATCGTGGTGTCACGCTCGTCGTTTGGTATGGCT
TCATTCAGCTCCGGTTCCCAACGATCAAGGCGAGTTACATGATCCCCCATGTTGTGCAAAAAAGCGGTTA
GCTCCTTCGGTCCTCCGATCGTTGTCAGAAGTAAGTTGGCCGCAGTGTTATCACTCATGGTTATGGCAGC
ACTGCATAATTCTCTTACTGTCATGCCATCCGTAAGATGCTTTTCTGTGACTGGTGAGTACTCAACCAAG
TCATTCTGAGAATAGTGTATGCGGCGACCGAGTTGCTCTTGCCCGGCGTCAATACGGGATAATACCGCGC
CACATAGCAGAACTTTAAAAGTGCTCATCATTGGAAAACGTTCTTCGGGGCGAAAACTCTCAAGGATCTT
ACCGCTGTTGAGATCCAGTTCGATGTAACCCACTCGTGCACCCAACTGATCTTCAGCATCTTTTACTTTC
ACCAGCGTTTCTGGGTGAGCAAAAACAGGAAGGCAAAATGCCGCAAAAAAGGGAATAAGGGCGACACGGA
AATGTTGAATACTCATACTCTTCCTTTTTCAATATTATTGAAGCATTTATCAGGGTTATTGTCTCATGAG
CGGATACATATTTGAATGTATTTAGAAAAATAAACAAATAGGGGTTCCGCGCACATTTCCCCGAAAAGTG
CCACCTGCAGCCTGAATATGGGCCAAACAGGATATCTGTGGTAAGCAGTTCCTGCCCCGGCTCAGGGCCA
AGAACAGATGGAACAGCTGAATATGGGCCAAACAGGATATCTGTGGTAAGCAGTTCCTGCCCCGGCTCAG
GGCCAAGAACAGATGGTCCCCAGATGCGGTCCAGCCCTCAGCAGTTTCTAGAGAACCATCAGATGTTTCC
AGGGTGCCCCAAGGACCTGAAATGACCCTGTGCCTTATTTGAACTAACCAATCAGTTCGCTTCTCGCTTC
TGTTCGCGCGCTTCTGCTCCCCGAGCTCAATAAAAGAGCCCACAACCCCTCACTCGGGGCGCCAGTCCTC
CGATTGACTGAGTCGCCCGGGTACCCGTGTATCCAATAAACCCTCTTGCAGTTGCATCCGACTTGTGGTC
TCGCTGTTCCTTGGGAGGGTCTCCTCTGAGTGATTGACTACCCGTCAGCGGGGGTCTTTCATTTGGGGGC
TCGTCCGGGATCGGGAGACCCCTGCCCAGGGACCACCGACCCACCACCGGGAGGCAAGCTGGCCAGCAAC
TTATCTGTGTCTGTCCGATTGTCTAGTGTCTATGACTGATTTTATGCGCCTGCGTCGGTACTAGTTAGCT
AACTAGCTCTGTATCTGGCGGACCCGTGGTGGAACTGACGAGTTCTGAACACCCGGCCGCAACCCTGGGA
GACGTCCCAGGGACTTTGGGGGCCGTTTTTGTGGCCCGACCTGAGGAAGGGAGTCGATGTGGAATCCGAC
CCCGTCAGGATATGTGGTTCTGGTAGGAGACGAGAACCTAAAACAGTTCCCGCCTCCGTCTGAATTTTTG
CTTTCGGTTTGGAACCGAAGCCGCGCGTCTTGTCTGCTGCAGCGCTGCAGCATCGTTCTGTGTTGTCTCT
GTCTGACTGTGTTTCTGTATTTGTCTGAAAATTAGGGCCAGACTGTTACCACTCCCTTAAGTTTGACCTT
AGGTCACTGGAAAGATGTCGAGCGGATCGCTCACAACCAGTCGGTAGATGTCAAGAAGAGACGTTGGGTT
ACCTTCTGCTCTGCAGAATGGCCAACCTTTAACGTCGGATGGCCGCGAGACGGCACCTTTAACCGAGACC
TCATCACCCAGGTTAAGATCAAGGTCTTTTCACCTGGCCCGCATGGACACCCAGACCAGGTCCCCTACAT
CGTGACCTGGGAAGCCTTGGCTTTTGACCCCCCTCCCTGGGTCAAGCCCTTTGTACACCCTAAGCCTCCG
CCTCCTCTTCCTCCATCCGCCCCGTCTCTCCCCCTTGAACCTCCTCGTTCGACCCCGCCTCGATCCTCCC
TTTATCCAGCCCTCACTCCTTCTCTAGGCGCCGGCCGGATCCCAGTGTGGTGGTACTAATAGTAATCAAT
TACGGGGTCATTAGTTCATAGCCCATATATGGAGTTCCGCGTTACATAACTTACGGTAAATGGCCCGCCT
GGCTGACCGCCCAACGACCCCCGCCCATTGACGTCAATAATGACGTATGTTCCCATAGTAACGCCAATAG
GGACTTTCCATTGACGTCAATGGGTGGAGTATTTACGGTAAACTGCCCACTTGGCAGTACATCAAGTGTA
TCATATGCCAAGTACGCCCCCTATTGACGTCAATGACGGTAAATGGCCCGCCTGGCATTATGCCCAGTAC
ATGACCTTATGGGACTTTCCTACTTGGCAGTACATCTACGTATTAGTCATCGCTATTACCATGGTGATGC
GGTTTTGGCAGTACATCAATGGGCGTGGATAGCGGTTTGACTCACGGGGATTTCCAAGTCTCCACCCCAT
TGACGTCAATGGGAGTTTGTTTTGGCACCAAAATCAACGGGACTTTCCAAAATGTCGTAACAACTCCGCC
CCATTGACGCAAATGGGCGGTAGGCGTGTACGGTGGGAGGTCTATATAAGCAGAGCTGGTTTAGTGAACC
GTCAGATCCGCTAGCGCTACCGGACTCAGATCTCGAGGCCACCATGAAAGAAACCGCTGCTGCTAAATTC
GAACGCCAGCACATGGACAGCGGAGCCGGCGCAGGAGCCGGCGCTGACGCGCCTGACTACAAAGACGATG
ACGACAAGGGAGATTACAAGGATGACGATGACAAAGGCGCGTCGATGGACGAGAAGACCACCGGCTGGCG
GGGCGGCCACGTGGTGGAGGGCCTGGCCGGCGAGCTGGAGCAGCTGCGGGCCAGGCTGGAGCACCACCCT
CAGGGCCAGCGGGAGCCCTCCGGCGGCTGCAAGCTGGGCGGCGCGCCTGAATTCTGCAGTCGACGGTACC
GCGGGCCCATCGCTCGAGAGACAAGTTTGTACAAAAAAGCAGGCTTCATGGCATCTAAGAAATTTGCTGT
TAAATGTGGGAATTTTGCTGTCCTCGTGGATCTTCATATCTTGCCACAAGGTTCAAACAAAGATACAAGC
TGGTTTTCTGAACAGAAGAAAGAGGAAGTCTGTTTACTGTTAAAAGAAACCATTGATTCAAGAGTTCAGG
AGTACTTGGAAGTTCGCAAACAGCACAGGCCATCAAATGCAGAATTCACAAGATCCAATCCCTTGTCCTT
AAAAGGTTATGGCTTTCAAATCACAGCCTATTTCCTCAAGAGAGGGATACGCCTTCGCTGCATCAGGAGC
ACACAGAATGCTGAACTCTGTGTATTCCCTGACAGATTTGTGGTTTGTGTCAGTCAGCTTGCATTCAGTC
GTGATCTTTTAGCAAGTCAGAATGAAGATTTGACAGAAAGAGTTCTCCATGGAGTGTCTGATTACTTTGC
TGAGTGTGCAGAGAGTTCACTTCCTCCCAGTGCAAAGCTCCGGAGAAATGCTCTGAAAGAAATTGTGAAA
AGAACTGAAACAAAAAGCAGTGTCACGAGCAAATCGCAGACCAGAAGAGACACTGTGGAAACATCTAGTG
ACTCAGTGATTGCAGAGATAGCAAGGAGGAGGAATGATGGTCAGGCTTCCTCCAGTCCCCCATCAGAATC
CATGGGACAAGCAAAGGATTCCATAAAGGCAGCTGAGAGCCACTGGGGGCTTCCTGTTCAAAAGCTGGAA
AAAGTTAATCAGACCCAGCCAGAAGACACTAGTGGCCAGCAAAAACCTCATCCTGGGGAGCGGTTAAAGA
CAGGGCTTCTAAGCAGGAGCCCCGTCTGTAGCTGTGAGTCAGCATCACCATGTCCAAAACAAAGTCCACG
AGTGGCCAAAACCCAACAGAAACGCAGGAACTGCAGCTCTGCGGAAGACTTCGACCACCACGGGAGAGTT
TCTCTTGGAAGTGATCGATTAGTCCCGAGAGAAATAATAGTGGAAAAAAGCAAAGCTGTCAGGGTTTTGC
CAGCTTCAGAGTTGTCAGATCCAGGGTTACTTTTGAAACAAGATTTGGCAAAAACCACGTCTAAGGAAGA
GTTGCATGTTTTGGAAAGTCTCTCCTCCAGACATCTTATGAAAAATAACCCAGGGCAGGCACAGCAAACC
GGCTTAGCCACAAACACTGAAAGATTATCTACAATTCAGAACAGCCCAACCAAGAAAAGAAAGAAATACG
AAAGAGGCCATTAATAAAACCCAGCTTTCTTGTACAAAGTGGCTCGAGCAGGGATCCGCCCCTCTCCCTC
CCCCCCCCCTAACGTTACTGGCCGAAGCCGCTTGGAATAAGGCCGGTGTGCGTTTGTCTATATGTTATTT
TCCACCATATTGCCGTCTTTTGGCAATGTGAGGGCCCGGAAACCTGGCCCTGTCTTCTTGACGAGCATTC
CTAGGGGTCTTTCCCCTCTCGCCAAAGGAATGCAAGGTCTGTTGAATGTCGTGAAGGAAGCGTAGGAATT
CGCCAGCACAGTGGTCGACCCTGTGGAATGTGTGTCAGTTAGGGTGTGGAAAGTCCCCAGGCTCCCCAGC
AGGCAGAAGTATGCAAAGCATGCATCTCAATTAGTCAGCAACCAGGTGTGGAAAGTCCCCAGGCTCCCCA
GCAGGCAGAAGTATGCAAAGCATGCATCTCAATTAGTCAGCAACCATAGTCCCGCCCCTAACTCCGCCCA
TCCCGCCCCTAACTCCGCCCAGTTCCGCCCATTCTCCGCCCCATGGCTGACTAATTTTTTTTATTTATGC
AGAGGCCGAGGCCGCCTCGGCCTCTGAGCTATTCCAGAAGTAGTGAGGAGGCTTTTTTGGAGGCCTAGGC
TTTTGCAAAAAGCTTACCATGACCGAGTACAAGCCCACGGTGCGCCTCGCC
Features (pLannotate 1.2.2; 22 found; start..end, strand, type, name):
    666..787     +  LTR            3' LTR (ΔU3) (fragment): self-inactivating 3' long terminal repeat (LTR) from Moloney murine leukemia virus
    788..1257    +  LTR            LTR: long terminal repeat from Moloney murine leukemia virus
   1323..1375    -  CDS            lacI (fragment): lac repressor; lacI; The lac repressor binds to the lac operator to inhibit transcription in E. coli. This inhibition can be relieved by adding lactose or isopropyl-β-D-thiogalactopyranoside (IPTG).
   1558..2146    -  rep_origin     ori: high-copy-number ColE1/pMB1/pBR322/pUC origin of replication
   2306..3166    -  CDS            AmpR: β-lactamase; bla; confers resistance to ampicillin, carbenicillin, and related antibiotics
   3167..3271    -  promoter       AmpR promoter: bla
   3302..3771    +  LTR            LTR: long terminal repeat from Moloney murine leukemia virus
   3895..4169    +  misc_feature   MESV Ψ (fragment): packaging signal of murine embryonic stem cell virus
   4236..4652    +  CDS            gag (truncated): truncated Moloney murine leukemia virus (MMLV) gag gene lacking the start codon
   4730..5033    +  enhancer       CMV enhancer: human cytomegalovirus immediate early enhancer
   5034..5237    +  promoter       CMV promoter: human cytomegalovirus (CMV) immediate early promoter
   5260..5287    +  misc_feature   MCS (fragment): multiple cloning site
   5297..5341    +  CDS            S-Tag: affinity and epitope tag derived from pancreatic ribonuclease A
   5390..5418    +  CDS            3xFLAG (fragment): three tandem FLAG® epitope tags
   5435..5548    +  CDS            SBP: streptavidin-binding peptide selected from a peptide library; binds streptavidin with nanomolar affinity (Keefe et al., 2001)
   5579..5608    +  misc_feature   MCS (fragment): multiple cloning site
   5621..5645    +  protein_bind   attB1: mutant version of attB; recombination site for the Gateway® BP reaction BP Clonase™
   5648..6871    +  CDS            SLX4IP: SLX4I_HUMAN - Also known as C20orf94. Experimental evidence at protein level: Swiss-Prot protein existence level 1. From Homo sapiens (Human).
   6882..6902    -  protein_bind   attB2: mutant version of attB; core recombination site for the Gateway® BP reaction BP Clonase™
   6919..7131    +  misc_feature   IRES (fragment): internal ribosome entry site (IRES) of the encephalomyocarditis virus (EMCV)
   7170..7499    +  promoter       SV40 promoter: SV40 enhancer and early promoter
   7509..567     +  CDS            PuroR (across the origin): puromycin N-acetyltransferase; pac from Streptomyces alboniger; confers resistance to puromycin
