[The description below was written by a language model from this plasmid's Addgene catalogue record and pLannotate feature annotations shown in this document.]
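Description:
SLX4IP-SFB is a mammalian expression plasmid for human SLX4IP (also known as C20orf94) fused to the triple SFB tag: S tag, Flag epitope and streptavidin-binding peptide. It is built on the pMH-SFB-C backbone, and the SLX4IP coding sequence was introduced by Gateway recombination, which leaves attB1 and attB2 sites flanking it. In bacteria the plasmid is maintained at high copy through a ColE1/pUC-type origin and selected with ampicillin via the β-lactamase gene.

The annotated sequence shows a retroviral-style framework: Moloney murine leukemia virus LTRs, an MESV packaging signal fragment and a truncated gag region lie upstream of the expression cassette, with LTR sequence, including a fragment annotated as a ΔU3 self-inactivating 3' LTR, downstream. The record lists the vector only as mammalian expression and does not state whether it is meant to be packaged. An internal CMV enhancer and promoter drive the tagged open reading frame. Downstream are a fragment of the EMCV IRES and an SV40 early promoter driving puromycin N-acetyltransferase, which allows selection of transfected or stably expressing cells.

There is one discrepancy. The catalogue entry describes the SFB tag as C-terminal, but in the feature table the S tag, Flag and SBP elements lie between the CMV promoter and attB1, upstream of SLX4IP, which would place the tag at the N-terminus. Users should check the tag position against the sequence.

SFB tagging is typically used for tandem affinity purification on streptavidin and S-protein resins, and for Flag-based detection. This fits the associated work on SLX4IP acting with SLX4 and XPF-ERCC1 in interstrand crosslink repair.
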