Addgene plasmid #247871: SLX4IP-SFB
Purpose: Mammalian expression construct for C-terminal S protein-Flag-Streptavidin binding peptide (SFB)-tagged SLX4IP
Depositing lab: Junjie Chen & Huimin Zhang. Depositing organization: University of Texas MD Anderson Cancer Center. Publication: SLX4IP acts with SLX4 and XPF-ERCC1 to promote interstrand crosslink repair. Zhang H, Chen Z, Ye Y, Ye Z, Cao D, Xiong Y, Srivastava M, Feng X, Tang M, Wang C, Tainer JA, Chen J. Nucleic Acids Res. 2019 Nov 4;47(19):10181-10201. doi: 10.1093/nar/gkz769. PubMed 31495888.
Backbone
  Vector backbone: pMH-SFB-C
  Vector type: Mammalian Expression
Growth in bacteria
  Bacterial resistance: Ampicillin, 100 μg/mL
  Growth temperature: 37°C
  Growth strain: DH5alpha
  Copy number: High Copy
Gene/Insert
  Gene/Insert name: SLX4IP
  Species: H. sapiens (human)
  Entrez Gene: C20orf94 (a.k.a. bA204H22.1, bA254M13.1, dJ1099D15.3)
  Tag / fusion protein: S protein-Flag-Streptavidin binding peptide (SFB) (C terminal on backbone)
  Cloning method: Gateway Cloning
Terms and licenses: Academic/Nonprofit Terms; Industry Terms: Not Available to Industry
How to cite: SLX4IP-SFB was a gift from Junjie Chen & Huimin Zhang (Addgene plasmid # 247871 ; http://n2t.net/addgene:247871 ; RRID:Addgene_247871)
